>Addgene plasmid #148388 | pAc5.1B-HA-DmMe31B-E208A-dsRNAres_AC | depositor full sequence | sequence record 290836 | Full Sequence
CTTCAAGGAATTAATTCTATATTCTAAAAACACAAATGATACTTCTAAAAAAAATCATGAATGGCATCAA
CTCTGAATCAAATCTTTGCAGATGCACCTACTTCTCATTTCCACTGTCACATCATTTTTCCAGATCTCGC
TGCCTGTTATGTGGCCCACAAACCAAGACACGTTTTATGGCCATTAAAGCTGGCTGATCGTCGCCAAACA
CCAAATACATATCAATATGTACATTCGAGAAAGAAGCGATCAAAGAAGCGTCTTCGGGCGAGTAGGAGAA
TGCGGAGGAGAAGGAGAACGAGCTGATCTAGTATCTCTCCACAATCCAATGCCAACTGACCAACTGGCCA
TATTCGGAGCAATTTGAAGCCAATTTCCATCGCCTGGCGATCGCTCCATTCTTGGCTATATGTTTTTCAC
CGTTCCCGGGGCCATTTTCAAAGACTCGTCGGTAAGATAAGATTGTGTCACTCGCTGTCTCTCTTCATTT
GTCGAAGAATGCTGAGGAATTTCGCGATGACGTCGGCGAGTATTTTGAAGAATGAGAATAATTTGTATTT
ATACGAAAATCAGTTAGTGGAATTTTCTACAAAAACATGTTATCTATAGATAATTTTGTTGCAAAATATG
TTGACTATGACAAAGATTGTATGTATATACCTTTAATGTATTCTCATTTTCTTATGTATTTATAATGGCA
ATGATGATACTGATGATATTTTAAGATGATGCCAGACCACAGGCTGATTTCTGCGTCTTTTGCCGAACGC
AGTGCATGTGCGGTTGTTGTTTTTTGGAATAGTTTCAATTTTCGGACTGTCCGCTTTGATTTCAGTTTCT
TGGCTTATTCAAAAAGCAAAGTAAAGCCAAAAAAGCGAGATGGCAATACCAAATGCGGCAAAACGGTAGT
GGAAGGAAAGGGGTGCGGGGCAGCGGAAGGAAGGGTGGGGCGGGGCGTGGCGGGGTCTGTGGCTGGGCGC
GACGTCACCGACGTTGGAGCCACTCCTTTGACCATGTGTGCGTGTGTGTATTATTCGTGTCTCGCCACTC
GCCGGTTGTTTTTTTCTTTTTATCTCGCTCTCTCTAGCGCCATCTCGTACGCATGCTCAACGCACCGCAT
GTTGCCGTGTCCTTTATGCGTCATTTTGGCTCGAAATAGGCAATTATTTAAACAAAGATTAGTCAACGAA
AACGCTAAAATAAATAAGTCTACAATATGGTTACTTATTGCCATGTGTGTGCAGCCAACGATAGCAACAA
AAGCAACAACACAGTGGCTTTCCCTCTTTCACTTTTTGTTTGCAAGCGCGTGCGAGCAAGACGGCACGAC
CGGCAAACGCAATTACGCTGACAAAGAGCAGACGAAGTTTTGGCCGAAAAACATCAAGGCGCCTGATACG
AATGCATTTGCAATAACAATTGCGATATTTAATATTGTTTATGAAGCTGTTTGACTTCAAAACACACAAA
AAAAAAAATAAAACAAATTATTTGAAAGAGAATTAGGAATCGGACAGCTTATCGTTACGGGCTAACAGCA
CACCGAGACGAAATAGCTTACCTGACGTCACAGCCTCTGGAAGAACTGCCGCCAAGCAGAGAGAGAGAGA
AAAAGAGGGAGAGCAGCTTAGACCGCATGTGCTTGTGTGTGAGGCGTCTCTCTCTTCGTCTCCTGTTTGC
GCAAACGCATAGACTGCACTGAGAAAATCGATTACCTATTTTTTATGAATGAATATTTGCACTATTACTA
TTCAAAACTATTAAGATAGCAATCACATTCAATAGCCAAATACTATACCACCTGAGCGATGCAACGAAAT
GATCAATTTGAGCAAAAATGCTGCATATTTAGGACGGCATCATTATAGAAATGCTTCTTGCTGTGTACTT
TTCTCTCGTCTGGCAGCTGTTTCGCCGTTATTGTTAAAACCGGCTTAAGTTAGGTGTGTTTTCTACGACT
AGTGATGCCCCTACTAGAAGATGTGTGTTGCACAAATGTCCCTGAATAACCAATTTGAAGTGCAGATAGC
AGTAAACGTAAGCTAATATGAATATTATTTAACTGTAATGTTTTAATATCGCTGGACATTACTAATAAAC
CCACTATAAACACATGTACATATGTATGTTTTGGCATACAATGAGTAGTTGGGGAAAAAATGTGTAAAAG
CACCGTGACCATCACAGCATAAAGATAACCAGCTGAAGTATCGAATATGAGTAACCCCCAAATTGAATCA
CATGCCGCAACTGATAGGACCCATGGAAGTACACTCTTCATGGCGATATACAAGACACACACAAGCACGA
ACACCCAGTTGCGGAGGAAATTCTCCGTAAATGAAAACCCAATCGGCGAACAATTCATACCCATATATGG
TAAAAGTTTTGAACGCGACTTGAGAGCGGAGAGCATTGCGGCTGATAAGGTTTTAGCGCTAAGCGGGCTT
TATAAAACGGGCTGCGGGACCAGTTTTCATATCACTACCGTTTGAGTTCTTGTGCTGTGTGGATACTCCT
CCCGACACAAAGCCGCTCCATCAGCCAGCAGTCGTCTAATCCAGAGACCCCGGATCGGGGTACCAACATG
GCTTACCCATACGATGTTCCAGATTACGCTATGATGACCGAGAAACTGAACTCCGGCCATACCAACCTGA
CTTCTAAAGGAATAATTAACGACCTGCAGATAGCCGGTAATACTTCAGATGACATGGGGTGGAAGTCTAA
ATTAAAATTACCACCGAAAGATAATCGGTTTAAGACGACAGACGTTACAGACACACGGGGAAACGAGTTT
GAAGAATTCTGTTTAAAGCGGGAGTTGCTGATGGGAATCTTTGAAAAAGGTTGGGAACGGCCATCACCGA
TACAAGAAGCTGCAATACCAATTGCTCTGTCGGGTAAGGACGTCCTAGCCAGAGCAAAAAATGGAACGGG
AAAAACCGGCGCGTATTGTATACCTGTCCTGGAGCAGATAGATCCTACAAAAGATTATATACAAGCCTTG
GTTATGGTTCCAACACGGGAACTGGCCTTGCAGACATCCCAAATTTGCATAGAATTAGCCAAGCACCTGG
ACATTAGAGTTATGGTTACGACAGGTGGAACAATCTTGAAAGACGATATATTGCGAATATACCAGAAGGT
CCAGCTAATCATCGCAACACCAGGCCGGATTTTGGACCTTATGGACAAAAAGGTAGCAGACATGAGTCAC
TGTCGAATTCTGGTATTAGACGCAGCAGACAAATTGCTATCACTAGACTTCCAGGGAATGTTAGACCACG
TCATCTTAAAACTACCCAAAGACCCTCAAATACTATTGTTCTCGGCCACCTTCCCGTTAACTGTAAAAAA
TTTCATGGAGAAGCATTTACGCGAGCCTTACGAGATCAACCTGATGGAGGAGCTAACACTGAAGGGTGTC
ACTCAGTACTATGCATTCGTACAGGAGCGCCAGAAAGTACACTGCTTGAATACGCTCTTTTCGAAGCTGC
AGATCAATCAGTCTATCATATTCTGCAATTCCACGCAACGTGTCGAGCTATTGGCCAAAAAGATCACAGA
GCTTGGATATTGCTGTTACTATATACACGCTAAGATGGCCCAGGCACACAGAAATCGAGTATTCCACGAT
TTCCGCCAAGGACTCTGTCGCAATCTGGTGTGCTCCGACCTGTTCACCCGTGGTATCGACGTGCAGGCCG
TGAATGTAGTGATCAATTTCGATTTCCCACGAATGGCAGAGACATACTTGCATCGAATTGGTCGCTCAGG
ACGTTTCGGTCATTTGGGTATTGCTATTAATCTGATAACCTACGAGGATCGGTTTGATCTGCATCGGATT
GAAAAAGAACTTGGAACCGAAATAAAGCCTATTCCGAAGGTCATAGACCCCGCCCTTTATGTCGCAAACG
TTGGCGCATCCGTTGGCGATACTTGCAACAACAGTGATCTGAATAATTCTGCGAACGAGGAGGGCAACGT
TAGCAAATAAGCGGCCGCTCGAGTCTAGAGGGCCCGCGGTTCGAAGGTAAGCCTATCCCTAACCCTCTCC
TCGGTCTCGATTCTACGCGTACCGGTCATCATCACCATCACCATTGAGTTTAAACCCGCTGATCAGCCTC
GACTGTGCCTTCTAAGGCCTGAGCTCGCTGATCAGCCTCGATCGAGGATCCAGACATGATAAGATACATT
GATGAGTTTGGACAAACCACAACTAGAATGCAGTGAAAAAAATGCTTTATTTGTGAAATTTGTGATGCTA
TTGCTTTATTTGTAACCATTATAAGCTGCAATAAACAAGTTAACAACAACAATTGCATTCATTTTATGTT
TCAGGTTCAGGGGGAGGTGTGGGAGGTTTTTTAAAGCAAGTAAAACCTCTACAAATGTGGTATGGCTGAT
TATGATCAGTCGACCGATGCCCTTGAGAGCCTTCAACCCAGTCAGCTCCTTCCGGTGGGCGCGGGGCATG
ACTATCGTCGCCGCACTTATGACTGTCTTCTTTATCATGCAACTCGTAGGACAGGTGCCGGCAGCGCTCT
GGGTCATTTTCGGCGAGGACCGCTTTCGCTGGAGCGCGACGATGATCGGCCTGTCGCTTGCGGTATTCGG
AATCTTGCACGCCCTCGCTCAAGCCTTCGTCACTGGTCCCGCCACCAAACGTTTCGGCGAGAAGCAGGCC
ATTATCGCCGGCATGGCGGCCGACGCGCTGGGCTACGTCTTGCTGGCGTTCGCGACGCGAGGCTGGATGG
CCTTCCCCATTATGATTCTTCTCGCTTCCGGCGGCATCGGGATGCCCGCGTTGCAGGCCATGCTGTCCAG
GCAGGTAGATGACGACCATCAGGGACAGCTTCAAGGATCGCTCGCGGCTCTTACCAGCCAGCAAAAGGCC
AGGAACCGTAAAAAGGCCGCGTTGCTGGCGTTTTTCCATAGGCTCCGCCCCCCTGACGAGCATCACAAAA
ATCGACGCTCAAGTCAGAGGTGGCGAAACCCGACAGGACTATAAAGATACCAGGCGTTTCCCCCTGGAAG
CTCCCTCGTGCGCTCTCCTGTTCCGACCCTGCCGCTTACCGGATACCTGTCCGCCTTTCTCCCTTCGGGA
AGCGTGGCGCTTTCTCAATGCTCACGCTGTAGGTATCTCAGTTCGGTGTAGGTCGTTCGCTCCAAGCTGG
GCTGTGTGCACGAACCCCCCGTTCAGCCCGACCGCTGCGCCTTATCCGGTAACTATCGTCTTGAGTCCAA
CCCGGTAAGACACGACTTATCGCCACTGGCAGCAGCCACTGGTAACAGGATTAGCAGAGCGAGGTATGTA
GGCGGTGCTACAGAGTTCTTGAAGTGGTGGCCTAACTACGGCTACACTAGAAGGACAGTATTTGGTATCT
GCGCTCTGCTGAAGCCAGTTACCTTCGGAAAAAGAGTTGGTAGCTCTTGATCCGGCAAACAAACCACCGC
TGGTAGCGGTGGTTTTTTTGTTTGCAAGCAGCAGATTACGCGCAGAAAAAAAGGATCTCAAGAAGATCCT
TTGATCTTTTCTACGGGGTCTGACGCTCAGTGGAACGAAAACTCACGTTAAGGGATTTTGGTCATGAGAT
TATCAAAAAGGATCTTCACCTAGATCCTTTTAAATTAAAAATGAAGTTTTAAATCAATCTAAAGTATATA
TGAGTAAACTTGGTCTGACAGTTACCAATGCTTAATCAGTGAGGCACCTATCTCAGCGATCTGTCTATTT
CGTTCATCCATAGTTGCCTGACTCCCCGTCGTGTAGATAACTACGATACGGGAGGGCTTACCATCTGGCC
CCAGTGCTGCAATGATACCGCGAGACCCACGCTCACCGGCTCCAGATTTATCAGCAATAAACCAGCCAGC
CGGAAGGGCCGAGCGCAGAAGTGGTCCTGCAACTTTATCCGCCTCCATCCAGTCTATTAATTGTTGCCGG
GAAGCTAGAGTAAGTAGTTCGCCAGTTAATAGTTTGCGCAACGTTGTTGCCATTGCTGCAGGCATCGTGG
TGTCACGCTCGTCGTTTGGTATGGCTTCATTCAGCTCCGGTTCCCAACGATCAAGGCGAGTTACATGATC
CCCCATGTTGTGCAAAAAAGCGGTTAGCTCCTTCGGTCCTCCGATCGTTGTCAGAAGTAAGTTGGCCGCA
GTGTTATCACTCATGGTTATGGCAGCACTGCATAATTCTCTTACTGTCATGCCATCCGTAAGATGCTTTT
CTGTGACTGGTGAGTACTCAACCAAGTCATTCTGAGAATAGTGTATGCGGCGACCGAGTTGCTCTTGCCC
GGCGTCAACACGGGATAATACCGCGCCACATAGCAGAACTTTAAAAGTGCTCATCATTGGAAAACGTTCT
TCGGGGCGAAAACTCTCAAGGATCTTACCGCTGTTGAGATCCAGTTCGATGTAACCCACTCGTGCACCCA
ACTGATCTTCAGCATCTTTTACTTTCACCAGCGTTTCTGGGTGAGCAAAAACAGGAAGGCAAAATGCCGC
AAAAAAGGGAATAAGGGCGACACGGAAATGTTGAATACTCATACTCTTCCTTTTTCAATATTATTGAAGC
ATTTATCAGGGTTATTGTCTCATGAGCGGATACATATTTGAATGTATTTAGAAAAATAAACAAATAGGGG
TTCCGCGCACATTTCCCCGAAAAGTGCCACCTGACGTCTAAGAAACCATTATTATCATGACATTAACCTA
TAAAAATAGGCGTATCACGAGGCCCTTTCGT
Features (pLannotate 1.2.2; 10 found; start..end, strand, type, name):
     56..2568    +  promoter       Ac5 promoter: Drosophila melanogaster actin 5C promoter
   2594..2620    +  CDS            3xHA (fragment): three tandem HA epitope tags
   2621..3997    +  CDS            me31B: DDX6_DROME - Experimental evidence at protein level: Swiss-Prot protein existence level 1. ATP-dependent RNA helicase which is a core component of a variety of ribonucleoprotein complexes (RNPs) that play critical roles in translational repression and mRNA decapping during embryogenesis, oogenesis, neurogenesis and neurotransmission (PubMed:11546740, PubMed:16256742, PubMed:17178403, PubMed:18590813, PubMed:21267420, PubMed:21447556, PubMed:28875934, PubMed:28388438, PubMed:17982591, PubMed:31114929). Recruits core components and translational repressors to some RNP complexes, and mediates RNP
   4036..4077    +  CDS            V5 tag: epitope tag from simian virus 5
   4177..4311    -  polyA_signal   SV40 poly(A) signal: SV40 polyadenylation signal
   4334..4418    -  CDS            large T antigen (fragment): large T antigen from SV40 (simian virus 40)
   4419..4889    +  CDS            TcR (fragment): tetracycline efflux protein; tet; confers resistance to tetracycline
   4933..5521    -  rep_origin     ori: high-copy-number ColE1/pMB1/pBR322/pUC origin of replication
   5692..6552    -  CDS            AmpR: β-lactamase; bla; confers resistance to ampicillin, carbenicillin, and related antibiotics
   6553..6657    -  promoter       AmpR promoter: bla
