[The description below was written by a language model from this plasmid's Addgene catalogue record and pLannotate feature annotations shown in this document.]
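Description:
pAc5.1B-HA-DmMe31B-E208A-dsRNAres_AC is an insect expression plasmid of 6,751 nt for producing an HA-tagged mutant of the Drosophila melanogaster DEAD-box RNA helicase Me31B (the fly DDX6 orthologue) in cultured insect cells. The catalogue lists the backbone as unknown, although the name and the annotated parts point to a pAc5.1-type vector. It is maintained in E. coli through a ColE1/pUC-type origin and selected with ampicillin via the AmpR (β-lactamase) gene and its bla promoter. The record lists it as low copy even though the origin is annotated as a high-copy type. A tetracycline-resistance fragment and a short SV40 large T antigen fragment are also annotated; these appear to be non-functional backbone remnants.

Expression is driven by the strong constitutive Drosophila actin 5C (Ac5) promoter. A short sequence annotated as a fragment of a 3xHA tag, consistent in length with a single HA epitope, sits immediately upstream of the me31B coding sequence, giving an N-terminally tagged protein. A backbone-derived V5 tag lies downstream of the insert, but the record does not say whether it is translated in frame. An SV40 polyadenylation signal follows. The name indicates an E208A substitution and a dsRNA-resistant ("dsRNAres") coding sequence, which would let the transgene escape knockdown by dsRNA targeting the endogenous transcript, but the record does not detail these changes. It notes only one silent A1101G difference from the reference. Such a construct suits complementation experiments in knockdown cells, testing whether the mutant can replace endogenous Me31B. The associated publication concerns mRNA silencing by miRISC and the CCR4-NOT complex. The depositor sequence may be theoretical rather than fully verified.
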