Addgene plasmid #148388: pAc5.1B-HA-DmMe31B-E208A-dsRNAres_AC
Purpose: Insect Expression of DmMe31B-E208A-dsRNAres
Depositing lab: Elisa Izaurralde. Depositing organization: Max Planck Institute for Developmental Biology. Publication: miRISC and the CCR4-NOT complex silence mRNA targets independently of 43S ribosomal scanning. Kuzuoglu-Ozturk D, Bhandari D, Huntzinger E, Fauser M, Helms S, Izaurralde E. EMBO J. 2016 Jun 1;35(11):1186-203. doi: 10.15252/embj.201592901. Epub 2016 Mar 23. PubMed 27009120.
Backbone
  Vector backbone: Unknown
  Vector type: Insect Expression
Growth in bacteria
  Bacterial resistance: Ampicillin, 100 μg/mL
  Growth temperature: 37°C
  Growth strain: DH5alpha
  Copy number: Low Copy
Gene/Insert
  Gene/Insert name: DmMe31B-E208A-dsRNAres
  Species: D. melanogaster (fly)
  Mutation: one silent mutation A1101G compared to the sequence given by NCBI: NM_078809.3.
  Entrez Gene: me31B (a.k.a. Dmel_CG4916, CG4916, DDX6, Dhh1p/Me31b, DmRH3, Dmel\CG4916, ME31B, Mat31B, Me31B, Me31b, l(2)k06607, me31b)
  Cloning method: Unknown
Terms and licenses: Academic/Nonprofit Terms; Industry Terms: Not Available to Industry
Depositor comments: Plasmids from this collection were made available to the research community and donated after the lab closed. Please note that the sequence provided by the depositing laboratory may be theoretical/predicted or based on Sanger sequencing results. There may be discrepancies between sequencing results obtained by Addgene and the depositor sequence. If an Addgene verified sequence is not available, please contact before placing your order to request that our lab fully sequence the plasmid.
How to cite: pAc5.1B-HA-DmMe31B-E208A-dsRNAres_AC was a gift from Elisa Izaurralde (Addgene plasmid # 148388 ; http://n2t.net/addgene:148388 ; RRID:Addgene_148388)
